Addgene plasmid #115129: ERL1 C11_pECIA2
Purpose: Bait vector ERL1 C11_pECIA2 should be used with prey vector ERL1 C11_pECIA14.
Depositing lab: Youssef Belkhadir. Depositing organization: Gregor Mendel Institute of Molecular Plant Biology. Publication: An extracellular network of Arabidopsis leucine-rich repeat receptor kinases. Smakowska-Luzan E, Mott GA, Parys K, Stegmann M, Howton TC, Layeghifard M, Neuhold J, Lehner A, Kong J, Grunwald K, Weinberger N, Satbhai SB, Mayer D, Busch W, Madalinski M, Stolt-Bergner P, Provart NJ, Mukhtar MS, Zipfel C, Desveaux D, Guttman DS, Belkhadir Y. Nature. 2018 Jan 18;553(7688):342-346. doi: 10.1038/nature25184. Epub 2018 Jan 10. PubMed 29320478.
Backbone
  Vector backbone: pECIA2
  Backbone manufacturer: Chris Garcia (Addgene plasmid # 47032)
  Vector type: Insect Expression
Growth in bacteria
  Bacterial resistance: Ampicillin, 100 μg/mL
  Growth temperature: 37°C
  Growth strain: DH5alpha
  Copy number: High Copy
Gene/Insert
  Gene/Insert name: AT5G62230
  Species: A. thaliana (mustard weed)
  Promoter: Metallothionein (Copper-Inducible)
  Tag / fusion protein: Fc, V5 and hexahistidine tags (C terminal on backbone)
  Cloning method: Ligation Independent Cloning
Terms and licenses: Academic/Nonprofit Terms; Industry Terms: Not Available to Industry
Depositor comments: Plasmid for secreted expression in Drosophila cell culture by induction via CuSO4. Insert is an extracellular domain of indicated LRR-RK, C-terminally tagged with Fc, V5 and hexahistidine tags. Insert Protein Sequence: MNNEGKALMAIKGSFSNLVNMLLDWDDVHNSDLCSWRGVFCDNVSYSVVSLNLSSLNLGGEISPAIGDLRNLQSIDLQGNKLAGQIPDEIGNCASLVYLDLSENLLYGDIPFSISKLKQLETLNLKNNQLTGPVPATLTQIPNLKRLDLAGNHLTGEISRLLYWNEVLQYLGLRGNMLTGTLSSDMCQLTGLWYFDVRGNNLTGTIPESIGNCTSFQILDISYNQITGEIPYNIGFLQVATLSLQGNRLTGRIPEVIGLMQALAVLDLSDNELVGPIPPILGNLSFTGKLYLHGNMLTGPIPSELGNMSRLSYLQLNDNKLVGTIPPELGKLEQLFELNLANNRLVGPIPSNISSCAALNQFNVHGNLLSGSIPLAFRNLGSLTYLNLSSNNFKGKIPVELGHIINLDKLDLSGNNFSGSIPLTLGDLEHLLILNLSRNHLSGQLPAEFGNLRSIQMIDVSFNLLSGVIPTELGQLQNLNSLILNNNKLHGKIPDQLTNCFTLVNLNVSFNNLSGIVPPMKNFSRFAPASFVGNPYLCGNWVGSICGPLPK
How to cite: ERL1 C11_pECIA2 was a gift from Youssef Belkhadir (Addgene plasmid # 115129 ; http://n2t.net/addgene:115129 ; RRID:Addgene_115129)
