[The description below was written by a language model from this plasmid's Addgene catalogue record and pLannotate feature annotations shown in this document.]
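Description:
ERL1 C11_pECIA2 is an insect-cell expression plasmid built on the pECIA2 backbone. It produces a secreted, tagged form of the extracellular domain of the Arabidopsis thaliana leucine-rich repeat receptor kinase ERL1 (AT5G62230) in Drosophila cell culture. In bacteria it is maintained as a high-copy plasmid through a ColE1/pUC-type origin and selected with ampicillin via the β-lactamase gene. The remaining annotated bacterial elements are backbone remnants with no stated role in the construct: lac promoter/operator pieces and fragments of lacZα, lacI, rop and bom.

The expression cassette is driven by the copper-inducible Drosophila metallothionein promoter, so adding copper sulfate switches on transcription. A Drosophila BiP signal sequence directs the product into the secretory pathway. It is followed by the ERL1 ectodomain, which was inserted by ligation-independent cloning. The automated annotation flags only the two ends of this region as ERL1 fragments, but their spacing is consistent with a continuous ectodomain coding sequence. Downstream and on the same strand lie a human IgG1 Fc region and a V5 epitope. The record also lists a hexahistidine tag, although the feature table does not annotate it separately. An SV40 polyadenylation signal lies after the cassette.

The plasmid serves as the "bait" in an extracellular interaction assay and is meant to be paired with the corresponding pECIA14 prey vector. The Fc and other tags are generally useful for capture, detection and purification of the secreted protein. It belongs to a collection used to map interactions among the extracellular domains of Arabidopsis LRR receptor kinases.
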