Features (pLannotate 1.2.2; 19 found; start..end, strand, type, name):
     23..449     +  promoter       MT promoter: Drosophila metallothionein promoter
    467..520     +  sig_peptide    BiP signal sequence: Drosophila BiP signal sequence
    485..760     +  CDS            ERL1 (fragment): ERL1_ARATH - Experimental evidence at protein level: Swiss-Prot protein existence level 1. Receptor kinase that regulates inflorescence architecture and organ shape as well as stomatal patterning, including density and clustering, together with ER and ERL2. Redundantly involved with ER in procambial development regulation. Forms a functional ligand-receptor pair with EPF1 (AC Q8S8I4) (PubMed:22241782). Forms a constitutive complex with TMM involved in the recognition of the stomatal regulatory peptides EPF1, EPF2 and EPFL9/STOMAGEN (PubMed:28536146). From Arabidopsis thaliana (Mouse-ear cress)
   2075..2194    +  CDS            ERL1 (fragment): ERL1_ARATH - Experimental evidence at protein level: Swiss-Prot protein existence level 1. Receptor kinase that regulates inflorescence architecture and organ shape as well as stomatal patterning, including density and clustering, together with ER and ERL2. Redundantly involved with ER in procambial development regulation. Forms a functional ligand-receptor pair with EPF1 (AC Q8S8I4) (PubMed:22241782). Forms a constitutive complex with TMM involved in the recognition of the stomatal regulatory peptides EPF1, EPF2 and EPFL9/STOMAGEN (PubMed:28536146). From Arabidopsis thaliana (Mouse-ear cress)
   2204..2884    +  CDS            IGHG1 (fragment): IGHG1_HUMAN - Experimental evidence at protein level: Swiss-Prot protein existence level 1. Constant region of immunoglobulin heavy chains. Immunoglobulins, also known as antibodies, are membrane-bound or secreted glycoproteins produced by B lymphocytes. In the recognition phase of humoral immunity, the membrane-bound immunoglobulins serve as receptors which, upon binding of a specific antigen, trigger the clonal expansion and differentiation of B lymphocytes into immunoglobulins- secreting plasma cells. Secreted immunoglobulins mediate the effector phase of humoral immunity, which results in
   2903..2944    +  CDS            V5 tag: epitope tag from simian virus 5
   3044..3178    -  polyA_signal   SV40 poly(A) signal: SV40 polyadenylation signal
   3201..3285    -  CDS            large T antigen (fragment): large T antigen from SV40 (simian virus 40)
   3285..3309    +  misc_feature   MCS (fragment): pUC18/19 multiple cloning site
   3346..3362    -  protein_bind   lac operator: The lac repressor binds to the lac operator to inhibit transcription in E. coli. This inhibition can be relieved by adding lactose or isopropyl-β-D-thiogalactopyranoside (IPTG). lac repressor encoded by lacI
   3370..3400    -  promoter       lac promoter: promoter for the E. coli lac operon
   3415..3436    -  protein_bind   CAP binding site: CAP binding activates transcription in the presence of cAMP. E. coli catabolite activator protein
   3449..3541    -  CDS            lacI (fragment): lac repressor; lacI; The lac repressor binds to the lac operator to inhibit transcription in E. coli. This inhibition can be relieved by adding lactose or isopropyl-β-D-thiogalactopyranoside (IPTG).
   3724..4312    -  rep_origin     ori: high-copy-number ColE1/pMB1/pBR322/pUC origin of replication
   4483..5343    -  CDS            AmpR: β-lactamase; bla; confers resistance to ampicillin, carbenicillin, and related antibiotics
   5344..5448    -  promoter       AmpR promoter: bla
   5543..5578    +  CDS            rop (fragment): Rop protein, which maintains plasmids at low copy number; rop
   5680..5779    +  misc_feature   bom (fragment): basis of mobility region from pBR322
   5785..21      -  CDS            lacZα (fragment) (across the origin): LacZα fragment of β-galactosidase; lacZ fragment
>Addgene plasmid #115129 | ERL1 C11_pECIA2 | addgene full sequence | sequence record 298976 | Addgene NGS Result
GTAAAACGACGGCCAGTGAATTAATTCGTTGCAGGACAGGATGTGGTGCCCGATGTGACTAGCTCTTTGC
TGCAGGCCGTCCTATCCTCTGGTTCCGATAAGAGACCCAGAACTCCGGCCCCCCACCGCCCACCGCCACC
CCCATACATATGTGGTACGCAAGTAAGAGTGCCTGCGCATGCCCCATGTGCCCCACCAAGAGCTTTGCAT
CCCATACAAGTCCCCAAAGTGGAGAACCGAACCAATTCTTCGCGGGCAGAACAAAAGCTTCTGCACACGT
CTCCACTCGAATTTGGAGCCGGCCGGCGTGTGCAAAAGAGGTGAATCGAACGAAAGACCCGTGTGTAAAG
CCGCGTTTCCAAAATGTATAAAACCGAGAGCATCTGGCCAATGTGCATCAGTTGTGGTCAGCAGCAAAAT
CAAGTGAATCATCTCAGTGCAACTAAAGGGGGGATCCGATCTCAATATGAAGTTATGCATATTACTGGCC
GTCGTGGCCTTTGTTGGCCTCTCGCTCGGGATGAACAACGAAGGGAAAGCTCTGATGGCGATAAAAGGCT
CTTTCAGCAACTTAGTGAATATGCTTTTGGATTGGGACGATGTTCACAACAGTGACTTGTGTTCTTGGCG
AGGTGTTTTCTGCGACAACGTTAGCTACTCCGTTGTCTCTCTGAATTTGTCCAGTCTGAATCTTGGAGGG
GAGATATCTCCAGCTATTGGAGACCTACGGAATTTGCAATCAATAGACTTGCAAGGTAATAAACTAGCAG
GTCAAATTCCAGATGAGATTGGAAACTGTGCTTCTCTTGTTTATCTGGATTTGTCCGAGAATCTGTTATA
TGGAGACATACCTTTCTCAATCTCTAAACTCAAGCAGCTTGAAACTCTGAATCTGAAGAACAATCAGCTC
ACAGGTCCTGTACCAGCAACCTTAACCCAGATTCCAAACCTTAAGAGACTTGATCTTGCTGGCAATCATC
TAACGGGTGAGATATCGAGATTGCTTTACTGGAATGAAGTTTTGCAGTATCTTGGATTACGAGGGAATAT
GTTGACTGGAACGTTATCTTCTGATATGTGTCAGCTAACCGGTTTGTGGTACTTTGATGTGAGAGGAAAT
AATCTAACTGGAACCATCCCGGAGAGCATCGGAAATTGCACAAGCTTTCAAATCCTGGACATATCTTATA
ATCAGATAACAGGAGAGATTCCTTACAATATCGGCTTCCTCCAAGTTGCTACTCTGTCACTTCAAGGAAA
CAGATTGACGGGTAGAATTCCAGAAGTTATTGGTCTAATGCAGGCTCTTGCTGTTTTGGATTTGAGTGAC
AATGAGCTTGTTGGTCCTATCCCACCGATACTTGGAAATCTCTCATTTACCGGAAAGTTGTATCTCCATG
GCAATATGCTCACTGGTCCAATCCCCTCTGAGCTTGGGAATATGTCACGTCTCAGCTATTTGCAGCTAAA
CGACAATAAACTAGTGGGAACTATTCCACCTGAGCTTGGAAAGCTGGAGCAATTGTTTGAACTGAATCTT
GCCAACAACCGTTTAGTAGGGCCCATACCATCCAACATTAGTTCATGTGCAGCCTTGAATCAATTCAATG
TTCATGGGAACCTCTTGAGTGGATCTATTCCACTGGCGTTTCGCAATCTCGGGAGCTTGACTTATCTGAA
TCTTTCGTCGAACAATTTCAAGGGAAAAATACCAGTTGAGCTTGGACATATAATCAATCTTGACAAACTA
GATCTGTCTGGCAATAACTTCTCAGGGTCTATACCATTAACGCTTGGCGATCTTGAACACCTTCTCATAT
TAAATCTTAGCAGAAACCATCTTAGTGGACAATTACCTGCAGAGTTTGGGAACCTTCGAAGCATTCAGAT
GATTGATGTATCATTCAATCTGCTCTCCGGAGTTATTCCAACTGAACTTGGCCAATTGCAGAATTTAAAC
TCTTTAATATTGAACAACAACAAGCTTCATGGGAAAATTCCAGATCAGCTTACGAACTGCTTCACTCTTG
TCAATCTGAATGTCTCCTTCAACAATCTCTCCGGGATAGTCCCACCAATGAAAAACTTCTCACGTTTTGC
TCCAGCCAGCTTTGTTGGAAATCCATATCTTTGTGGAAACTGGGTTGGATCTATTTGTGGTCCTTTACCG
AAACTGGAGGTGCTGTTCCAGGGACCAGGGAGCGACAAAACTCACACATGCCCACCGTGCCCAGCACCTG
AACTCCTGGGGGGACCGTCAGTCTTCCTCTTCCCCCCAAAACCCAAGGACACCCTCATGATCTCCCGGAC
CCCTGAGGTCACATGCGTGGTGGTGGACGTGAGCCACGAAGACCCTGAGGTCAAGTTCAACTGGTACGTG
GACGGCGTGGAGGTGCATAATGCCAAGACAAAGCCGCGGGAGGAGCAGTACAACAGCACGTACCGTGTGG
TCAGCGTCCTCACCGTCCTGCACCAGGACTGGCTGAATGGCAAGGAGTACAAGTGCAAGGTCTCCAACAA
AGCCCTCCCAGCCCCCATCGAGAAAACCATCTCCAAAGCCAAAGGGCAGCCCCGAGAACCACAGGTGTAC
ACCCTGCCCCCATCCCGGGAGGAGATGACCAAGAACCAGGTCAGCCTGACCTGCCTGGTCAAAGGCTTCT
ATCCCAGCGACATCGCCGTGGAGTGGGAGAGCAATGGGCAGCCGGAGAACAACTACAAGACCACGCCTCC
CGTGCTGGACTCCGACGGCTCCTTCTTCCTCTACAGCAAGCTCACCGTGGACAAGAGCAGGTGGCAGCAG
GGGAACGTCTTCTCATGCTCCGTGATGCATGAGGGTCTGCACAACCACTACACGCAGAAGAGCCTCTCCC
TGTCTCCGGGTAAATCTAGAGGGCCCTTCGAAGGTAAGCCTATCCCTAACCCTCTCCTCGGTCTCGATTC
TACGCGTACCGGTCATCATCACCATCACCATTGAGTTTAAACCCGCTGATCAGCCTCGACTGTGCCTTCT
AAGGCCTGAGCTCGCTGATCAGCCTCGATCGAGGATCCAGACATGATAAGATACATTGATGAGTTTGGAC
AAACCACAACTAGAATGCAGTGAAAAAAATGCTTTATTTGTGAAATTTGTGATGCTATTGCTTTATTTGT
AACCATTATAAGCTGCAATAAACAAGTTAACAACAACAATTGCATTCATTTTATGTTTCAGGTTCAGGGG
GAGGTGTGGGAGGTTTTTTAAAGCAAGTAAAACCTCTACAAATGTGGTATGGCTGATTATGATCAGTCGA
CCTGCAGGCATGCAAGCTTGGCGTAATCATGGTCATAGCTGTTTCCTGTGTGAAATTGTTATCCGCTCAC
AATTCCACACAACATACGAGCCGGAAGCATAAAGTGTAAAGCCTGGGGTGCCTAATGAGTGAGCTAACTC
ACATTAATTGCGTTGCGCTCACTGCCCGCTTTCCAGTCGGGAAACCTGTCGTGCCAGCTGCATTAATGAA
TCGGCCAACGCGCGGGGAGAGGCGGTTTGCGTATTGGGCGCTCTTCCGCTTCCTCGCTCACTGACTCGCT
GCGCTCGGTCGTTCGGCTGCGGCGAGCGGTATCAGCTCACTCAAAGGCGGTAATACGGTTATCCACAGAA
TCAGGGGATAACGCAGGAAAGAACATGTGAGCAAAAGGCCAGCAAAAGGCCAGGAACCGTAAAAAGGCCG
CGTTGCTGGCGTTTTTCCATAGGCTCCGCCCCCCTGACGAGCATCACAAAAATCGACGCTCAAGTCAGAG
GTGGCGAAACCCGACAGGACTATAAAGATACCAGGCGTTTCCCCCTGGAAGCTCCCTCGTGCGCTCTCCT
GTTCCGACCCTGCCGCTTACCGGATACCTGTCCGCCTTTCTCCCTTCGGGAAGCGTGGCGCTTTCTCATA
GCTCACGCTGTAGGTATCTCAGTTCGGTGTAGGTCGTTCGCTCCAAGCTGGGCTGTGTGCACGAACCCCC
CGTTCAGCCCGACCGCTGCGCCTTATCCGGTAACTATCGTCTTGAGTCCAACCCGGTAAGACACGACTTA
TCGCCACTGGCAGCAGCCACTGGTAACAGGATTAGCAGAGCGAGGTATGTAGGCGGTGCTACAGAGTTCT
TGAAGTGGTGGCCTAACTACGGCTACACTAGAAGAACAGTATTTGGTATCTGCGCTCTGCTGAAGCCAGT
TACCTTCGGAAAAAGAGTTGGTAGCTCTTGATCCGGCAAACAAACCACCGCTGGTAGCGGTGGTTTTTTT
GTTTGCAAGCAGCAGATTACGCGCAGAAAAAAAGGATCTCAAGAAGATCCTTTGATCTTTTCTACGGGGT
CTGACGCTCAGTGGAACGAAAACTCACGTTAAGGGATTTTGGTCATGAGATTATCAAAAAGGATCTTCAC
CTAGATCCTTTTAAATTAAAAATGAAGTTTTAAATCAATCTAAAGTATATATGAGTAAACTTGGTCTGAC
AGTTACCAATGCTTAATCAGTGAGGCACCTATCTCAGCGATCTGTCTATTTCGTTCATCCATAGTTGCCT
GACTCCCCGTCGTGTAGATAACTACGATACGGGAGGGCTTACCATCTGGCCCCAGTGCTGCAATGATACC
GCGAGACCCACGCTCACCGGCTCCAGATTTATCAGCAATAAACCAGCCAGCCGGAAGGGCCGAGCGCAGA
AGTGGTCCTGCAACTTTATCCGCCTCCATCCAGTCTATTAATTGTTGCCGGGAAGCTAGAGTAAGTAGTT
CGCCAGTTAATAGTTTGCGCAACGTTGTTGCCATTGCTACAGGCATCGTGGTGTCACGCTCGTCGTTTGG
TATGGCTTCATTCAGCTCCGGTTCCCAACGATCAAGGCGAGTTACATGATCCCCCATGTTGTGCAAAAAA
GCGGTTAGCTCCTTCGGTCCTCCGATCGTTGTCAGAAGTAAGTTGGCCGCAGTGTTATCACTCATGGTTA
TGGCAGCACTGCATAATTCTCTTACTGTCATGCCATCCGTAAGATGCTTTTCTGTGACTGGTGAGTACTC
AACCAAGTCATTCTGAGAATAGTGTATGCGGCGACCGAGTTGCTCTTGCCCGGCGTCAATACGGGATAAT
ACCGCGCCACATAGCAGAACTTTAAAAGTGCTCATCATTGGAAAACGTTCTTCGGGGCGAAAACTCTCAA
GGATCTTACCGCTGTTGAGATCCAGTTCGATGTAACCCACTCGTGCACCCAACTGATCTTCAGCATCTTT
TACTTTCACCAGCGTTTCTGGGTGAGCAAAAACAGGAAGGCAAAATGCCGCAAAAAAGGGAATAAGGGCG
ACACGGAAATGTTGAATACTCATACTCTTCCTTTTTCAATATTATTGAAGCATTTATCAGGGTTATTGTC
TCATGAGCGGATACATATTTGAATGTATTTAGAAAAATAAACAAATAGGGGTTCCGCGCACATTTCCCCG
AAAAGTGCCACCTGACGTCTAAGAAACCATTATTATCATGACATTAACCTATAAAAATAGGCGTATCACG
AGGCCCTTTCGTCTCGCGCGTTTCGGTGATGACGGTGAAAACCTCTGACACATGCAGCTCCCGGAGACGG
TCACAGCTTGTCTGTAAGCGGATGCCGGGAGCAGACAAGCCCGTCAGGGCGCGTCAGCGGGTGTTGGCGG
GTGTCGGGGCTGGCTTAACTATGCGGCATCAGAGCAGATTGTACTGAGAGTGCACCATATGCGGTGTGAA
ATACCGCACAGATGCGTAAGGAGAAAATACCGCATCAGGCGCCATTCGCCATTCAGGCTGCGCAACTGTT
GGGAAGGGCGATCGGTGCGGGCCTCTTCGCTATTACGCCAGCTGGCGAAAGGGGGATGTGCTGCAAGGCG
ATTAAGTTGGGTAACGCCAGGGTTTTCCCAGTCACGACGTT
